Addgene plasmid #145488: pGBW-m4046203
Purpose: Yeast Expression plasmid for SARS-CoV-2 3C-like proteinase
Depositing lab: Ginkgo Bioworks & Benjie Chen. Depositing organization: Ginkgo Bioworks.
Backbone
  Vector backbone: AmpR; 2u URA3
  Backbone size w/o insert (bp): 4078
  Vector type: Yeast Expression
  Selectable markers: URA3
Growth in bacteria
  Bacterial resistance: Ampicillin, 100 μg/mL
  Growth temperature: 37°C
  Growth strain: DH5alpha
  Copy number: High Copy
Gene/Insert
  Gene/Insert name: SARS-CoV-2 3C-like proteinase
  Species: S. cerevisiae (budding yeast); Severe acute respiratory syndrome coronavirus 2
  Insert size (bp): 917
  Mutation: Saccharomyces cerevisiae recode 1
  Entrez Gene: ORF1ab (a.k.a. GU280_gp01)
  Promoter: pGAL1
  Tag / fusion protein: Cleavable thrombin;3xFLAG (C terminal on backbone)
  Cloning method: Unknown
Resource information
  A portion of this plasmid was derived from a plasmid made by: GinkgoBioworks
Depositor comments: NCBI Reference Sequence: YP_009725301.1Created by gene synthesis with Not1 site.
How to cite: pGBW-m4046203 was a gift from Ginkgo Bioworks & Benjie Chen (Addgene plasmid # 145488 ; http://n2t.net/addgene:145488 ; RRID:Addgene_145488)
