[The description below was written by a language model from this plasmid's Addgene catalogue record and pLannotate feature annotations shown in this document.]
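Description:
pGBW-m4046203 is an episomal yeast expression plasmid, also able to replicate in E. coli, that produces the SARS-CoV-2 3C-like proteinase (the main protease, a mature cleavage product of the ORF1ab polyprotein) in Saccharomyces cerevisiae. The backbone carries a 2μ origin for multicopy maintenance in yeast and a URA3 cassette with its own promoter. URA3 provides selection in uracil auxotrophs and can be counterselected with 5-FOA. For propagation in E. coli there is a ColE1/pUC-type origin and an ampicillin resistance gene, which the annotation shows being driven by a cat promoter. The bacterial module is insulated by short T3Te, T7Te and tonB terminators. A short rop annotation lies next to AmpR, although the catalogue lists the plasmid as high copy.

The payload is a synthetic, roughly 0.9 kb coding sequence recoded for S. cerevisiae codon usage. It sits downstream of the galactose-inducible, Gal4-regulated GAL1 promoter and is followed by a CYC1 terminator. The automated annotation matches this ORF to a fragment of the SARS-CoV-2 replicase polyprotein 1a. The attached functional text describes nsp10, but that is generic polyprotein-entry text rather than a description of this insert. The catalogue states that the backbone supplies a C-terminal thrombin-cleavable 3xFLAG tag, allowing immunodetection or affinity capture followed by tag removal. The feature table detects only a short 3xFLAG fragment just after the ORF and does not annotate the thrombin site. The sequenced record is 5,772 nt, somewhat larger than the sum of the listed backbone and insert sizes. The stated purpose is yeast expression of the protease, and the record gives no further detail on applications.
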