Features (pLannotate 1.2.2; 14 found; start..end, strand, type, name):
     25..466     +  promoter       GAL1 promoter: S. cerevisiae GAL1; inducible promoter, regulated by Gal4
    475..1398    +  CDS            R1A_SARS2 (fragment) (sequence partly withheld): Experimental evidence at protein level: Swiss-Prot protein existence level 1. [Non-structural protein 10]: Plays a pivotal role in viral transcription by stimulating both nsp14 3'-5' exoribonuclease and nsp16 2'-O-methyltransferase activities. Therefore plays an essential role in viral mRNAs cap methylation. From Severe acute respiratory syndrome coronavirus 2 (2019-nCoV) (SARS-CoV-2).
   1416..1433    +  CDS            3xFLAG (fragment): three tandem FLAG® epitope tags, followed by an enterokinase cleavage site
   1511..1683    +  terminator     CYC1 terminator (fragment): S. cerevisiae CYC1; transcription terminator for CYC1
   1719..1895    +  promoter       URA3 promoter (fragment): S. cerevisiae URA3
   1896..2699    +  CDS            URA3: orotidine-5'-phosphate decarboxylase, required for uracil biosynthesis; S. cerevisiae URA3; yeast auxotrophic marker, counterselectable with 5-fluoroorotic acid (5-FOA)
   2782..3764    -  rep_origin     2μ ori: yeast 2μ plasmid origin of replication
   3842..3871    +  terminator     T3Te terminator: phage T3 early transcription terminator
   3893..4480    +  rep_origin     ori: high-copy-number ColE1/pMB1/pBR322/pUC origin of replication
   4492..4519    -  terminator     T7Te terminator: phage T7 early transcription terminator
   4543..4734    -  CDS            rop: Rop protein, which maintains plasmids at low copy number; rop
   4735..5595    -  CDS            AmpR: β-lactamase; bla; confers resistance to ampicillin, carbenicillin, and related antibiotics
   5596..5698    -  promoter       cat promoter: promoter of the E. coli cat gene encoding chloramphenicol acetyltransferase
   5699..5730    -  terminator     tonB terminator: bidirectional E. coli tonB-P14 transcription terminator
>Addgene plasmid #145488 | pGBW-m4046203 | addgene full sequence | sequence record 306276 | Addgene NGS Result
GCGGCCGCTTGCTATATTGAAGTACGGATTAGAAGCCGCCGAGCGGGCGACAGCCCTCCGACGGAAGACT
CTCCTCCGTGCGTCCTCGTCTTCACCGGTCGCGTTCCTGAAACGCAGATGTGCCTCGCGCCGCACTGCTC
CGAACAATAAAGATTCTACAATACTAGCTTTTATGGTTATGAAGAGGAAAAATTGGCAGTAACCTGGCCC
CACAAACCTTCAAATTAACGAATCAAATTAACAACCATAGGATGATAATGCGATTAGTTTTTTAGCCTTA
TTTCTGGGGTAATTAATCAGCGAAGCGATGATTTTTGATCTATTAACAGATATATAAATGGAAAAGCTGC
ATAACCACTTTAACTAATACTTTCAACATTTTCAGTTTGTATTACTTCTTATTCAAATGTCATAAAAGTA
TCAACAAAAAATTGTTAATATACCTCTATACTTTAACGTCAAGGAGAAAAAACTATAATG
[918 nt withheld, positions 481-1398]
CTCGTGCCGAGAGGTTCTGATTATAAAGATCATGATGGTGATTATAAAGATCATGATATTGATTATAAAG
ATGATGATGATAAATAAACAGGCCCCTTTTCCTTTGTCGATATCATGTAATTAGTTATGTCACGCTTACA
TTCACGCCCTCCTCCCACATCCGCTCTAACCGAAAAGGAAGGAGTTAGACAACCTGAAGTCTAGGTCCCT
ATTTATTTTTTTTAATAGTTATGTTAGTATTAAGAACGTTATTTATATTTCAAATTTTTCTTTTTTTTCT
GTACAAAGCGGCCGCCGAACCACTAGTGCACTGCAGTACACGGTTTCCTTGAAATTTTTTTGATTCGGTA
ATCTCCGAACAGAAGGAAGAACGAAGGAAGGAGCACAGACTTAGATTGGTATATATACGCATATGTAGTG
TTGAAGAAACATGAAATTGCCCAGTATTCTTAACCCAACTGCACAGAACAAAAACGTGCAGGAAACGAAG
ATAAATCATGTCGAAAGCTACATATAAGGAACGTGCTGCTACTCATCCTAGTCCTGTTGCTGCCAAGCTA
TTTAATATCATGCACGAAAAGCAAACAAACTTGTGTGCTTCATTGGATGTTCGTACCACCAAGGAATTAC
TGGAGTTAGTTGAAGCATTAGGTCCCAAAATTTGTTTACTAAAAACACATGTGGATATCTTGACTGATTT
TTCCATGGAGGGCACAGTTAAGCCGCTAAAGGCATTATCCGCCAAGTACAATTTTTTACTCTTCGAGGAC
AGAAAATTTGCTGACATTGGTAATACAGTCAAATTGCAGTACTCTGCGGGTGTATACAGAATAGCAGAAT
GGGCAGACATTACGAATGCACACGGTGTGGTGGGCCCAGGTATTGTTAGCGGTTTGAAGCAGGCGGCAGA
AGAAGTAACAAAGGAACCTAGAGGCCTTTTGATGTTAGCAGAATTGTCATGCAAGGGCTCCCTATCTACT
GGAGAATATACTAAGGGTACTGTTGACATTGCGAAGAGCGACAAAGATTTTGTTATCGGCTTTATTGCTC
AAAGAGACATGGGTGGAAGAGATGAAGGTTACGATTGGTTGATTATGACACCCGGTGTGGGTTTAGATGA
CAAGGGAGATGCATTGGGTCAACAGTATAGAACCGTGGATGATGTGGTTTCTACAGGATCTGACATTATT
ATTGTTGGAAGAGGACTATTTGCAAAGGGAAGGGATGCTAAGGTAGAGGGTGAACGTTACAGAAAAGCAG
GCTGGGAAGCATATTTGAGAAGATGCGGCCAGCAAAACTAAAAAACTGTATTATAAGTAAATGCATGTAT
ACTAAACTCACAAATTAGAGCTTCAATTTAATTATATCAGTTATTACCCGAGTAACGAAGCATCTGTGCT
TCATTTTGTAGAACAAAAATGCAACGCGAGAGCGCTAATTTTTCAAACAAAGAATCTGAGCTGCATTTTT
ACAGAACAGAAATGCAACGCGAAAGCGCTATTTTACCAACGAAGAATCTGTGCTTCATTTTTGTAAAACA
AAAATGCAACGCGAGAGCGCTAATTTTTCAAACAAAGAATCTGAGCTGCATTTTTACAGAACAGAAATGC
AACGCGAGAGCGCTATTTTACCAACAAAGAATCTATACTTCTTTTTTGTTCTACAAAAATGCATCCCGAG
AGCGCTATTTTTCTAACAAAGCATCTTAGATTACTTTTTTTCTCCTTTGTGCGCTCTATAATGCAGTCTC
TTGATAACTTTTTGCACTGTAGGTCCGTTAAGGTTAGAAGAAGGCTACTTTGGTGTCTATTTTCTCTTCC
ATAAAAAAAGCCTGACTCCACTTCCCGCGTTTACTGATTACTAGCGAAGCTGCGGGTGCATTTTTTCAAG
ATAAAGGCATCCCCGATTATATTCTATACCGATGTGGATTGCGCATACTTTGTGAACAGAAAGTGATAGC
GTTGATGATTCTTCATTGGTCAGAAAATTATGAACGGTTTCTTCTATTTTGTCTCTATATACTACGTATA
GGAAATGTTTACATTTTCGTATTGTTTTCGATTCACTCTATGAATAGTTCTTACTACAATTTTTTTGTCT
AAAGAGTAATACTAGAGATAAACATAAAAAATGTAGAGGTCGAGTTTAGATGCAAGTTCAAGGAGCGAAA
GGTGGATGGGTAGGTTATATAGGGATATAGCACAGAGATATATAGCAAAGAGATACTTTTGAGCAATGTT
TGTGGAAGCGGTATTCGCAATATTTTAGTAGCTCGTTACAGTCCGGTGCGTTTTTGGTTTTTTGAAAGTG
CGTCATCAGAGCGCTTTTGGTTTTCAAAAGCGCTCTGAAGTTCCTATACTTTCTAGCTAGAGAATAGGAA
CTTCCCGAGCGGCCGCGTGTTACAAGCTTGACTCCAGCGTAACTGGACTGCAATCAACTCACTGGCTCAC
CTTCACGGGTGGGCCTTTCTTCGGTAGAAAATCAAAGGATCTTCTTGAGATCCTTTTTTTCTGCGCGTAA
TCTGCTGCTTGCAAACAAAAAAACCACCGCTACCAGCGGTGGTTTGTTTGCCGGATCAAGAGCTACCAAC
TCTTTTTCCGAGGTAACTGGCTTCAGCAGAGCGCAGATACCAAATACTGTTCTTCTAGTGTAGCCGTAGT
TAGGCCACCACTTCAAGAACTCTGTAGCACCGCCTACATACCTCGCTCTGCTAATCCTGTTACCAGTGGC
TGCTGCCAGTGGCGATAAGTCGTGTCTTACCGGGTTGGACTCAAGACGATAGTTACCGGATAAGGCGCAG
CGGTCGGGCTGAACGGGGGGTTCGTGCACACAGCCCAGCTTGGAGCGAACGACCTACACCGAACTGAGAT
ACCTACAGCGTGAGCTATGAGAAAGCGCCACGCTTCCCGAAGGGAGAAAGGCGGACAGGTATCCGGTAAG
CGGCAGGGTCGGAACAGGAGAGCGCACGAGGGAGCTTCCAGGGGTAAACGCCTGGTATCTTTATAGTCCT
GTCGGGTTTCGCCACCTCTGACTTGAGCATCGATTTTTGTGATGCTCGTCAGGGGGGCGGAGCCTATGGA
AAAACGCCAGCAACGCAGAAAGGCCCACCCGAAGGTGAGCCAGGTGATTACATTTGGGCCCTCATCAGAG
GTTTTCACCGTCATCACCGAAACGCGCGAGGCAGCTGCGGTAAAGCTCATCAGCGTGGTCGTGAAGCGAT
TCACAGATGTCTGCCTGTTCATCCGCGTCCAGCTCGTTGAGTTTCTCCAGAAGCGTTAATGTCTGGCTTC
TGATAAAGCGGGCCATGTTAAGGGCGGTTTTTTCCTGTTTGGTCACTTACCAATGCTTAATCAGTGAGGC
ACCTATCTCAGCGATCTGTCTATTTCGTTCATCCATAGTTGCCTGACTCCCCGTCGTGTAGATAACTACG
ATGCGGGAGGGCTTACCATCTGGCCCCAGTGCTGCAATGATACCGCGAGACCCACGCTCACCGGCTCCAG
ATTTATCAGCAATAAACCAGCCAGCCGGGAGGGCCGAGCGCAGAAGTGATCCTGCAACTTTATCCGCCTC
CATCCAGTCTATTAATTGTTGCCGGGAAGCTAGAGTAAGTAGTTCGCCAGTTAATAGTTTGCGCAACGTT
GTTGCCATTGCTACAGGCATCGTGGTGTCACGCTCGTCGTTTGGTATGGCTTCATTCAGCTCCGGTTCCC
AACGATCAAGGCGAGTTACATGATCCCCCATGTTGTGCAAAAAAGCGGTTAGCTCCTTCGGTCCTCCGAT
CGTTGCCAGAAGTAAGTTGGCCGCAGTGTTATCACTCATGGTTATGGCAGCACTGCATAATTCTCTTACT
GTCATGCCATCCGTGAGATGCTTTTCTGTGACTGGTGAGTACTCAACCAAGTCATTCTGAGAATAGTGTA
TGCGGCGACCGAGTTGCTCTTGCCCGGCGTCAATACGGGATAATACCGCGCCACATAGCAGAACTTTAAA
AGTGCTCATCATTGGAAAACGTTCTTCGGGGCGTAAACTCTCAAGGATCTTACCGCTGTTGAGATCCAGT
TCGATGTAACCCACTCGTGCACCCAACTGATCTTCAGCATCTTTTACTTTCACCAGCGTTTCTGGGTGAG
CAAAAACAGGAAGGCAAAATGCCGCAAAAAAGGGAATAAGGGCGACACGGAAATGTTGAATACTCATTTT
AGCTTCCTTAGCTCCTGAAAATCTCGATAACTCAAAAAATACGCCCGGTAGTGATCTTATTTCATTATGG
TGAAAGTTGGAACCTCTTACGTGCCGATCAAGTCAAAAGCCTCCGGTCGGAGGCTTTTGACTTTCTGCTA
TGGAGGTCAGGTATGATTTAAATGGTCAGTTAGA
